Addgene plasmid #166461: mEGFP-N1 YAPS127A-deltasTAD
Purpose: Expresses fusion of mEGFP and YAPdeltasTAD (delta450-504)
Depositing lab: Shuguo Sun. Depositing organization: Huazhong University of Science & Technology. Publication: Interferon-gamma induces tumor resistance to anti-PD-1 immunotherapy by promoting YAP phase separation. Yu M, Peng Z, Qin M, Liu Y, Wang J, Zhang C, Lin J, Dong T, Wang L, Li S, Yang Y, Xu S, Guo W, Zhang X, Shi M, Peng H, Luo X, Zhang H, Zhang L, Li Y, Yang XP, Sun S. Mol Cell. 2021 Feb 13. pii: S1097-2765(21)00010-1. doi: 10.1016/j.molcel.2021.01.010. PubMed 33606996.
Backbone
  Vector backbone: mEGFP-N1
  Vector type: Mammalian Expression
Growth in bacteria
  Bacterial resistance: Kanamycin, 50 μg/mL
  Growth temperature: 37°C
  Growth strain: DH5alpha
  Copy number: High Copy
Gene/Insert
  Gene/Insert name: mEGFP, YAPS127A-deltasTAD
  Species: H. sapiens (human)
  Entrez Gene: YAP1 (a.k.a. COB1, YAP, YAP-1, YAP2, YAP65, YKI)
  Cloning method: Gibson Cloning
Terms and licenses: Academic/Nonprofit Terms; Industry Terms: Not Available to Industry
How to cite: mEGFP-N1 YAPS127A-deltasTAD was a gift from Shuguo Sun (Addgene plasmid # 166461 ; http://n2t.net/addgene:166461 ; RRID:Addgene_166461)
