[The description below was written by a language model from this plasmid's Addgene catalogue record and pLannotate feature annotations shown in this document.]
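Description:
mEGFP-N1 YAPS127A-deltasTAD is a 6,018 bp mammalian expression plasmid built on the mEGFP-N1 backbone, in which a mutant human YAP1 coding sequence is fused upstream of monomeric EGFP. It is maintained in E. coli at high copy through a ColE1/pUC-type origin and selected with kanamycin. The NeoR/KanR gene (Tn5 aminoglycoside phosphotransferase) sits behind tandem bacterial (bla-type) and SV40 early promoters and ends in an HSV TK polyadenylation signal, so the same marker can also support G418 selection in mammalian cells. An f1 origin is also present. Short annotated fragments of ble and a bGH poly(A) signal are probably backbone remnants or weak matches rather than functional elements.

The expression cassette is driven by the human CMV immediate-early enhancer and promoter, followed by a remnant of the multiple cloning site, the YAP1 open reading frame (annotated as a fragment, consistent with the engineered truncation), and then mEGFP carrying the monomerizing A206K mutation, placing the fluorescent tag at the C-terminus of YAP. An SV40 poly(A) signal terminates the transcript; the short "large T antigen" fragment annotated just after mEGFP lies in the SV40-derived 3' region. According to the record, the YAP insert was assembled by Gibson cloning. It combines the S127A substitution, which is generally known to remove a key LATS phosphorylation site and favour nuclear, active YAP, with deletion of residues 450–504 in the C-terminal transactivation domain region. The associated publication concerns interferon-gamma-induced YAP phase separation and tumor resistance to anti-PD-1 therapy, so the construct likely serves as a domain-deletion mutant for imaging how this region contributes to YAP localization or condensate formation in live cells.
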