Features (pLannotate 1.2.2; 16 found; start..end, strand, type, name):
      1..304     +  enhancer       CMV enhancer: human cytomegalovirus immediate early enhancer
    305..508     +  promoter       CMV promoter: human cytomegalovirus (CMV) immediate early promoter
    531..574     +  misc_feature   MCS (fragment): multiple cloning site
    575..1876    +  CDS            YAP1 (fragment): YAP1_HUMAN - Also known as YAP65. Experimental evidence at protein level: Swiss-Prot protein existence level 1. [Isoform 3]: Activates the C-terminal fragment (CTF) of ERBB4 (isoform 3). From Homo sapiens (Human).
   1904..2623    +  CDS            mEGFP: enhanced GFP with monomerizing A206K mutation (Zacharias et al., 2002) mammalian codon-optimized
   2640..2723    +  CDS            large T antigen (fragment): large T antigen from SV40 (simian virus 40)
   2746..2867    +  polyA_signal   SV40 poly(A) signal: SV40 polyadenylation signal
   2901..3329    -  rep_origin     f1 ori (sequence partly withheld): f1 bacteriophage origin of replication; arrow indicates direction of (+) strand synthesis
   3356..3460    +  promoter       AmpR promoter: bla
   3462..3819    +  promoter       SV40 promoter: SV40 enhancer and early promoter
   3854..4648    +  CDS            NeoR/KanR: aminoglycoside phosphotransferase from Tn5; aph(3')-II (or nptII); confers resistance to neomycin, kanamycin, and G418 (Geneticin®)
   4669..4821    +  CDS            ble (fragment): BLE_KLEPN - Experimental evidence at protein level: Swiss-Prot protein existence level 1. Binding protein with a strong affinity to the bleomycin family of antibiotics. Binds to CL990; an antimitotic-antibiotic compound. From Klebsiella pneumoniae.
   4880..4927    +  polyA_signal   HSV TK poly(A) signal: herpes simplex virus thymidine kinase polyadenylation signal (Cole and Stacy, 1985)
   5018..5034    -  polyA_signal   bGH poly(A) signal (fragment): bovine growth hormone polyadenylation signal
   5256..5844    +  rep_origin     ori: high-copy-number ColE1/pMB1/pBR322/pUC origin of replication
   5959..6018    +  enhancer       CMV enhancer (fragment): human cytomegalovirus immediate early enhancer
>Addgene plasmid #166461 | mEGFP-N1 YAPS127A-deltasTAD | addgene full sequence | sequence record 329760 | Addgene NGS Result
CGTTACATAACTTACGGTAAATGGCCCGCCTGGCTGACCGCCCAACGACCCCCGCCCATTGACGTCAATA
ATGACGTATGTTCCCATAGTAACGCCAATAGGGACTTTCCATTGACGTCAATGGGTGGAGTATTTACGGT
AAACTGCCCACTTGGCAGTACATCAAGTGTATCATATGCCAAGTACGCCCCCTATTGACGTCAATGACGG
TAAATGGCCCGCCTGGCATTATGCCCAGTACATGACCTTATGGGACTTTCCTACTTGGCAGTACATCTAC
GTATTAGTCATCGCTATTACCATGGTGATGCGGTTTTGGCAGTACATCAATGGGCGTGGATAGCGGTTTG
ACTCACGGGGATTTCCAAGTCTCCACCCCATTGACGTCAATGGGAGTTTGTTTTGGCACCAAAATCAACG
GGACTTTCCAAAATGTCGTAACAACTCCGCCCCATTGACGCAAATGGGCGGTAGGCGTGTACGGTGGGAG
GTCTATATAAGCAGAGCTGGTTTAGTGAACCGTCAGATCCGCTAGCGCTACCGGACTCAGATCTCGAGCT
CAAGCTTCGAATTCATGGACCCCGGGCAGCAGCCGCCGCCTCAACCGGCCCCCCAGGGCCAAGGGCAGCC
GCCTTCGCAGCCCCCGCAGGGGCAGGGCCCGCCGTCCGGACCCGGGCAACCGGCACCCGCGGCGACCCAG
GCGGCGCCGCAGGCACCCCCCGCCGGGCATCAGATCGTGCACGTCCGCGGGGACTCGGAGACCGACCTGG
AGGCGCTCTTCAACGCCGTCATGAACCCCAAGACGGCCAACGTGCCCCAGACCGTGCCCATGAGGCTCCG
GAAGCTGCCCGACTCCTTCTTCAAGCCGCCGGAGCCCAAATCCCACTCCCGACAGGCCAGTACTGATGCA
GGCACTGCAGGAGCCCTGACTCCACAGCATGTTCGAGCTCATGCCTCTCCAGCTTCTCTGCAGTTGGGAG
CTGTTTCTCCTGGGACACTGACCCCCACTGGAGTAGTCTCTGGCCCAGCAGCTACACCCACAGCTCAGCA
TCTTCGACAGTCTTCTTTTGAGATACCTGATGATGTACCTCTGCCAGCAGGTTGGGAGATGGCAAAGACA
TCTTCTGGTCAGAGATACTTCTTAAATCACATCGATCAGACAACAACATGGCAGGACCCCAGGAAGGCCA
TGCTGTCCCAGATGAACGTCACAGCCCCCACCAGTCCACCAGTGCAGCAGAATATGATGAACTCGGCTTC
AGGTCCTCTTCCTGATGGATGGGAACAAGCCATGACTCAGGATGGAGAAATTTACTATATAAACCATAAG
AACAAGACCACCTCTTGGCTAGACCCAAGGCTTGACCCTCGTTTTGCCATGAACCAGAGAATCAGTCAGA
GTGCTCCAGTGAAACAGCCACCACCCCTGGCTCCCCAGAGCCCACAGGGAGGCGTCATGGGTGGCAGCAA
CTCCAACCAGCAGCAACAGATGCGACTGCAGCAACTGCAGATGGAGAAGGAGAGGCTGCGGCTGAAACAG
CAAGAACTGCTTCGGCAGGAGTTAGCCCTGCGTAGCCAGTTACCAACACTGGAGCAGGATGGTGGGACTC
AAAATCCAGTGTCTTCTCCCGGGATGTCTCAGGAATTGAGAACAATGACGACCAATAGCTCAGATCCTTT
CCTTAACAGTGGCACCTATCACTCTCGAGATGAGAGTACAGACAGTGGACTAAGCATGAGCAGCTACAGT
GTCCCTCGAACCCCAGATGACTTCCTGAACAGTGTGGATGAGATGGATACAGGTGATACTATCAACCAAA
GCACCCTGCCCTCACAGCAGAACCGTTTCCCAGACTACCTTGAAGCCATTCCTGGTGGAGGCGGGTCTCC
ACCGGTCGCCACCATGGTGAGCAAGGGCGAGGAGCTGTTCACCGGGGTGGTGCCCATCCTGGTCGAGCTG
GACGGCGACGTAAACGGCCACAAGTTCAGCGTGTCCGGCGAGGGCGAGGGCGATGCCACCTACGGCAAGC
TGACCCTGAAGTTCATCTGCACCACCGGCAAGCTGCCCGTGCCCTGGCCCACCCTCGTGACCACCCTGAC
CTACGGCGTGCAGTGCTTCAGCCGCTACCCCGACCACATGAAGCAGCACGACTTCTTCAAGTCCGCCATG
CCCGAAGGCTACGTCCAGGAGCGCACCATCTTCTTCAAGGACGACGGCAACTACAAGACCCGCGCCGAGG
TGAAGTTCGAGGGCGACACCCTGGTGAACCGCATCGAGCTGAAGGGCATCGACTTCAAGGAGGACGGCAA
CATCCTGGGGCACAAGCTGGAGTACAACTACAACAGCCACAACGTCTATATCATGGCCGACAAGCAGAAG
AACGGCATCAAGGTGAACTTCAAGATCCGCCACAACATCGAGGACGGCAGCGTGCAGCTCGCCGACCACT
ACCAGCAGAACACCCCCATCGGCGACGGCCCCGTGCTGCTGCCCGACAACCACTACCTGAGCACCCAGTC
CAAGCTGAGCAAAGACCCCAACGAGAAGCGCGATCACATGGTCCTGCTGGAGTTCGTGACCGCCGCCGGG
ATCACTCTCGGCATGGACGAGCTGTACAAGTAAAGCGGCCGCGACTCTAGATCATAATCAGCCATACCAC
ATTTGTAGAGGTTTTACTTGCTTTAAAAAACCTCCCACACCTCCCCCTGAACCTGAAACATAAAATGAAT
GCAATTGTTGTTGTTAACTTGTTTATTGCAGCTTATAATGGTTACAAATAAAGCAATAGCATCACAAATT
TCACAAATAAAGCATTTTTTTCACTGCATTCTAGTTGTGGTTTGTCCAAACTCATCAATGTATCTTAAGG
CGTAAATTGTAAGCGTTAATATTTTGTTAAAATTCGCGTTAAATTTTTGTTAAATCAGCTCATTTTTTAA
CCAATAGGCCGAAATCGGCAAAATCCCTTATAAATCAAAAGAATAGACCGAGATAGGGT
[37 nt withheld, positions 3000-3036]
AAAGAACGTGGACTCCAACGTCAAAGG
[49 nt withheld, positions 3064-3112]
T
[91 nt withheld, positions 3114-3204]
G
[124 nt withheld, positions 3206-3329]
CAGGTGGCACTTTTCGGGGAAATGTGCGCGGAACCCCTATTTGTTTATTTTTCTAAATACATTCAAATAT
GTATCCGCTCATGAGACAATAACCCTGATAAATGCTTCAATAATATTGAAAAAGGAAGAGTCCTGAGGCG
GAAAGAACCAGCTGTGGAATGTGTGTCAGTTAGGGTGTGGAAAGTCCCCAGGCTCCCCAGCAGGCAGAAG
TATGCAAAGCATGCATCTCAATTAGTCAGCAACCAGGTGTGGAAAGTCCCCAGGCTCCCCAGCAGGCAGA
AGTATGCAAAGCATGCATCTCAATTAGTCAGCAACCATAGTCCCGCCCCTAACTCCGCCCATCCCGCCCC
TAACTCCGCCCAGTTCCGCCCATTCTCCGCCCCATGGCTGACTAATTTTTTTTATTTATGCAGAGGCCGA
GGCCGCCTCGGCCTCTGAGCTATTCCAGAAGTAGTGAGGAGGCTTTTTTGGAGGCCTAGGCTTTTGCAAA
GATCGATCAAGAGACAGGATGAGGATCGTTTCGCATGATTGAACAAGATGGATTGCACGCAGGTTCTCCG
GCCGCTTGGGTGGAGAGGCTATTCGGCTATGACTGGGCACAACAGACAATCGGCTGCTCTGATGCCGCCG
TGTTCCGGCTGTCAGCGCAGGGGCGCCCGGTTCTTTTTGTCAAGACCGACCTGTCCGGTGCCCTGAATGA
ACTGCAAGACGAGGCAGCGCGGCTATCGTGGCTGGCCACGACGGGCGTTCCTTGCGCAGCTGTGCTCGAC
GTTGTCACTGAAGCGGGAAGGGACTGGCTGCTATTGGGCGAAGTGCCGGGGCAGGATCTCCTGTCATCTC
ACCTTGCTCCTGCCGAGAAAGTATCCATCATGGCTGATGCAATGCGGCGGCTGCATACGCTTGATCCGGC
TACCTGCCCATTCGACCACCAAGCGAAACATCGCATCGAGCGAGCACGTACTCGGATGGAAGCCGGTCTT
GTCGATCAGGATGATCTGGACGAAGAGCATCAGGGGCTCGCGCCAGCCGAACTGTTCGCCAGGCTCAAGG
CGAGCATGCCCGACGGCGAGGATCTCGTCGTGACCCATGGCGATGCCTGCTTGCCGAATATCATGGTGGA
AAATGGCCGCTTTTCTGGATTCATCGACTGTGGCCGGCTGGGTGTGGCGGACCGCTATCAGGACATAGCG
TTGGCTACCCGTGATATTGCTGAAGAGCTTGGCGGCGAATGGGCTGACCGCTTCCTCGTGCTTTACGGTA
TCGCCGCTCCCGATTCGCAGCGCATCGCCTTCTATCGCCTTCTTGACGAGTTCTTCTGAGCGGGACTCTG
GGGTTCGAAATGACCGACCAAGCGACGCCCAACCTGCCATCACGAGATTTCGATTCCACCGCCGCCTTCT
ATGAAAGGTTGGGCTTCGGAATCGTTTTCCGGGACGCCGGCTGGATGATCCTCCAGCGCGGGGATCTCAT
GCTGGAGTTCTTCGCCCACCCTAGGGGGAGGCTAACTGAAACACGGAAGGAGACAATACCGGAAGGAACC
CGCGCTATGACGGCAATAAAAAGACAGAATAAAACGCACGGTGTTGGGTCGTTTGTTCATAAACGCGGGG
TTCGGTCCCAGGGCTGGCACTCTGTCGATACCCCACCGAGACCCCATTGGGGCCAATACGCCCGCGTTTC
TTCCTTTTCCCCACCCCACCCCCCAAGTTCGGGTGAAGGCCCAGGGCTCGCAGCCAACGTCGGGGCGGCA
GGCCCTGCCATAGCCTCAGGTTACTCATATATACTTTAGATTGATTTAAAACTTCATTTTTAATTTAAAA
GGATCTAGGTGAAGATCCTTTTTGATAATCTCATGACCAAAATCCCTTAACGTGAGTTTTCGTTCCACTG
AGCGTCAGACCCCGTAGAAAAGATCAAAGGATCTTCTTGAGATCCTTTTTTTCTGCGCGTAATCTGCTGC
TTGCAAACAAAAAAACCACCGCTACCAGCGGTGGTTTGTTTGCCGGATCAAGAGCTACCAACTCTTTTTC
CGAAGGTAACTGGCTTCAGCAGAGCGCAGATACCAAATACTGTTCTTCTAGTGTAGCCGTAGTTAGGCCA
CCACTTCAAGAACTCTGTAGCACCGCCTACATACCTCGCTCTGCTAATCCTGTTACCAGTGGCTGCTGCC
AGTGGCGATAAGTCGTGTCTTACCGGGTTGGACTCAAGACGATAGTTACCGGATAAGGCGCAGCGGTCGG
GCTGAACGGGGGGTTCGTGCACACAGCCCAGCTTGGAGCGAACGACCTACACCGAACTGAGATACCTACA
GCGTGAGCTATGAGAAAGCGCCACGCTTCCCGAAGGGAGAAAGGCGGACAGGTATCCGGTAAGCGGCAGG
GTCGGAACAGGAGAGCGCACGAGGGAGCTTCCAGGGGGAAACGCCTGGTATCTTTATAGTCCTGTCGGGT
TTCGCCACCTCTGACTTGAGCGTCGATTTTTGTGATGCTCGTCAGGGGGGCGGAGCCTATGGAAAAACGC
CAGCAACGCGGCCTTTTTACGGTTCCTGGCCTTTTGCTGGCCTTTTGCTCACATGTTCTTTCCTGCGTTA
TCCCCTGATTCTGTGGATAACCGTATTACCGCCATGCATTAGTTATTAATAGTAATCAATTACGGGGTCA
TTAGTTCATAGCCCATATATGGAGTTCCG
